>Addgene plasmid #68763 | pBW121-SS-273 | depositor full sequence | sequence record 124936 | pBW121-SS-273 sequence 5066 bps
GTCGACATTGATTATTGACTAGTTATTAATAGTAATCAATTACGGGGTCATTAGTTCATAGCCCATATAT
GGAGTTCCGCGTTACATAACTTACGGTAAATGGCCCGCCTGGCTGACCGCCCAACGACCCCCGCCCATTG
ACGTCAATAATGACGTATGTTCCCATAGTAACGCCAATAGGGACTTTCCATTGACGTCAATGGGTGGACT
ATTTACGGTAAACTGCCCACTTGGCAGTACATCAAGTGTATCATATGCCAAGTACGCCCCCTATTGACGT
CAATGACGGTAAATGGCCCGCCTGGCATTATGCCCAGTACATGACCTTATGGGACTTTCCTACTTGGCAG
TACATCTACGTATTAGTCATCGCTATTACCATGGGTCGAGGTGAGCCCCACGTTCTGCTTCACTCTCCCC
ATCTCCCCCCCCTCCCCACCCCCAATTTTGTATTTATTTATTTTTTAATTATTTTGTGCAGCGATGGGGG
CGGGGGGGGGGGGGGCGCGCGCCAGGCGGGGCGGGGCGGGGCGAGGGGCGGGGCGGGGCGAGGCGGAGAG
GTGCGGCGGCAGCCAATCAGAGCGGCGCGCTCCGAAAGTTTCCTTTTATGGCGAGGCGGCGGCGGCGGCG
GCCCTATAAAAAGCGAAGCGCGCGGCGGGCGGGAGTCGCTGCGTTGCCTTCGCCCCGTGCCCCGCTCCGC
GCCGCCTCGCGCCGCCCGCCCCGGCTCTGACTGACCGCGTTACTCCCACAGGTGAGCGGGCGGGACGGCC
CTTCTCCTCCGGGCTGTAATTAGCGCTTGGTTTAATGACGGCTCGTTTCTTTTCTGTGGCTGCGTGAAAG
CCTTAAAGGGCTCCGGGAGGGCCCTTTGTGCGGGGGGGAGCGGCTCGGGGGGTGCGTGCGTGTGTGTGTG
CGTGGGGAGCGCCGCGTGCGGCCCGCGCTGCCCGGCGGCTGTGAGCGCTGCGGGCGCGGCGCGGGGCTTT
GTGCGCTCCGCGTGTGCGCGAGGGGAGCGCGGCCGGGGGCGGTGCCCCGCGGTGCGGGGGGGCTGCGAGG
GGAACAAAGGCTGCGTGCGGGGTGTGTGCGTGGGGGGGTGAGCAGGGGGTGTGGGCGCGGCGGTCGGGCT
GTAACCCCCCCCTGCACCCCCCTCCCCGAGTTGCTGAGCACGGCCCGGCTTCGGGTGCGGGGCTCCGTGC
GGGGCGTGGCGCGGGGCTCGCCGTGCCGGGCGGGGGGTGGCGGCAGGTGGGGGTGCCGGGCGGGGCGGGG
CCGCCTCGGGCCGGGGAGGGCTCGGGGGAGGGGCGCGGCGGCCCCGGAGCGCCGGCGGCTGTCGAGGCGC
GGCGAGCCGCAGCCATTGCCTTTTATGGTAATCGTGCGAGAGGGCGCAGGGACTTCCTTTGTCCCAAATC
TGGCGGAGCCGAAATCTGGGAGGCGCCGCCGCACCCCCTCTAGCGGGCGCGGGCGAAGCGGTGCGGCGCC
GGCAGGAAGGAAATGGGCGGGGAGGGCCTTCGTGCGTCGCCGCGCCGCCGTCCCCTTCTCCATCTCCAGC
CTCGGGGCTGCCGCAGGGGGACGGCTGCCTTCGGGGGGGACGGGGCAGGGCGGGGTTCGGCTTCTGGCGT
GTGACCGGCGGCTCTAGAGCCTCTGCTAACCATGTTCATGCCTTCTTCTTTTTCCTACAGCTCCTGGGCA
ACGTGCTGGTTATTGTGCTGTCTCATCATTTTGGCAAAGAATTGATTAATTCGAGCGAACGCGTATGGAC
TACAAGGACGACGATGACAAGCCCAAGAAAAAGCGCAAGGTCTCTAGACCCGGGGAGCGCCCCTTCCAGT
GTCGCATTTGCATGCGGAACTTTTCGGATAAAACTAAATTGAGAGTTCATACCCGTACTCATACCGGTGA
AAAACCGTTTCAGTGTCGGATCTGTATGCGAAATTTCTCCGTTAGACATAATTTGACTAGACATCTACGT
ACGCACACCGGCGAGAAGCCATTCCAATGCCGAATATGCATGCGCAACTTCAGTCAATCTACTTCTTTGC
AAAGACACCTAAAAACCCACCTGAGAGGATCCGGCGGAGTGCTGGAGAAGGGCTGCACCATGACCGAGAA
GGGCAGCGGAGGGCGCGCCGACGCGCTGGACGATTTCGATCTCGACATGCTGGGTTCTGATGCCCTCGAT
GACTTTGACCTGGATATGTTGGGAAGCGACGCATTGGATGACTTTGATCTGGACATGCTCGGCTCCGATG
CTCTGGACGATTTCGATCTCGATATGTTAATTAATTGTGGATCTGGCCACCATCACCATCACCATTAAGC
GGCCGCACTCCTCAGGTGCAGGCTGCCTATCAGAAGGTGGTGGCTGGTGTGGCCAATGCCCTGGCTCACA
AATACCACTGAGATCTTTTTCCCTCTGCCAAAAATTATGGGGACATCATGAAGCCCCTTGAGCATCTGAC
TTCTGGCTAATAAAGGAAATTTATTTTCATTGCAATAGTGTGTTGGAATTTTTTGTGTCTCTCACTCGGA
AGGACATATGGGAGGGCAAATCATTTAAAACATCAGAATGAGTATTTGGTTTAGAGTTTGGCAACATATG
CCCATATGCTGGCTGCCATGAACAAAGGTTGGCTATAAAGAGGTCATCAGTATATGAAACAGCCCCCTGC
TGTCCATTCCTTATTCCATAGAAAAGCCTTGACTTGAGGTTAGATTTTTTTTATATTTTGTTTTGTGTTA
TTTTTTTCTTTAACATCCCTAAAATTTTCCTTACATGTTTTACTAGCCAGATTTTTCCTCCTCTCCTGAC
TACTCCCAGTCATAGCTGTCCCTCTTCTCTTATGGAGATCCCTCGACCTGCAGCCCAAGCTTGGCGTAAT
CATGGTCATAGCTGTTTCCTGTGTGAAATTGTTATCCGCTCACAATTCCACACAACATACGAGCCGGAAG
CATAAAGTGTAAAGCCTGGGGTGCCTAATGAGTGAGCTAACTCACATTAATTGCGTTGCGCTCACTGCCC
GCTTTCCAGTCGGGAAACCTGTCGTGCCAGCGGATCCGCGAAATTAAGCGAAATTAACTCGAGAGATCCG
CTGCATTAATGAATCGGCCAACGCGCGGGAGAGGCGGTTTGCGTATTGGGCGCTCTTCCGCTTCCTCGCT
CACTGACTCGCTGCGCTCGGTCGTTCGGCTGCGGCGAGCGGTATCAGCTCACTCAAAGGCGGTAATACGG
TTATCCACAGAATCAGGGGATAACGCAGGAAAGAACATGTGAGCAAAAGGCCAGCAAAAGGCCAGGAACC
GTAAAAAGGCCGCGTTGCTGGCGTTTTTCCATAGGCTCCGCCCCCCTGACGAGCATCACAAAAATCGACG
CTCAAGTCAGAGGTGGCGAAACCCGACAGGACTATAAAGATACCAGGCGTTTCCCCCTGGAAGCTCCCTC
GTGCGCTCTCCTGTTCCGACCCTGCCGCTTACCGGATACCTGTCCGCCTTTCTCCCTTCGGGAAGCGTGG
CGCTTTCTCAATGCTCACGCTGTAGGTATCTCAGTTCGGTGTAGGTCGTTCGCTCCAAGCTGGGCTGTGT
GCACGAACCCCCCGTTCAGCCCGACCGCTGCGCCTTATCCGGTAACTATCGTCTTGAGTCCAACCCGGTA
AGACACGACTTATCGCCACTGGCAGCAGCCACTGGTAACAGGATTAGCAGAGCGAGGTATGTAGGCGGTG
CTACAGAGTTCTTGAAGTGGTGGCCTAACTACGGCTACACTAGAAGGACAGTATTTGGTATCTGCGCTCT
GCTGAAGCCAGTTACCTTCGGAAAAAGAGTTGGTAGCTCTTGATCCGGCAAACAAACCACCGCTGGTAGC
GGTGGTTTTTTTGTTTGCAAGCAGCAGATTACGCGCAGAAAAAAAGGATCTCAAGAAGATCCTTTGATCT
TTTCTACGGGGTCTGACGCTCAGTGGAACGAAAACTCACGTTAAGGGATTTTGGTCATGAGATTATCAAA
AAGGATCTTCACCTAGATCCTTTTAAATTAAAAATGAAGTTTTAAATCAATCTAAAGTATATATGAGTAA
ACTTGGTCTGACAGTTACCAATGCTTAATCAGTGAGGCACCTATCTCAGCGATCTGTCTATTTCGTTCAT
CCATAGTTGCCTGACTCCCCGTCGTGTAGATAACTACGATACGGGAGGGCTTACCATCTGGCCCCAGTGC
TGCAATGATACCGCGAGACCCACGCTCACCGGCTCCAGATTTATCAGCAATAAACCAGCCAGCCGGAAGG
GCCGAGCGCAGAAGTGGTCCTGCAACTTTATCCGCCTCCATCCAGTCTATTAATTGTTGCCGGGAAGCTA
GAGTAAGTAGTTCGCCAGTTAATAGTTTGCGCAACGTTGTTGCCATTGCTACAGGCATCGTGGTGTCACG
CTCGTCGTTTGGTATGGCTTCATTCAGCTCCGGTTCCCAACGATCAAGGCGAGTTACATGATCCCCCATG
TTGTGCAAAAAAGCGGTTAGCTCCTTCGGTCCTCCGATCGTTGTCAGAAGTAAGTTGGCCGCAGTGTTAT
CACTCATGGTTATGGCAGCACTGCATAATTCTCTTACTGTCATGCCATCCGTAAGATGCTTTTCTGTGAC
TGGTGAGTACTCAACCAAGTCATTCTGAGAATAGTGTATGCGGCGACCGAGTTGCTCTTGCCCGGCGTCA
ATACGGGATAATACCGCGCCACATAGCAGAACTTTAAAAGTGCTCATCATTGGAAAACGTTCTTCGGGGC
GAAAACTCTCAAGGATCTTACCGCTGTTGAGATCCAGTTCGATGTAACCCACTCGTGCACCCAACTGATC
TTCAGCATCTTTTACTTTCACCAGCGTTTCTGGGTGAGCAAAAACAGGAAGGCAAAATGCCGCAAAAAAG
GGAATAAGGGCGACACGGAAATGTTGAATACTCATACTCTTCCTTTTTCAATATTATTGAAGCATTTATC
AGGGTTATTGTCTCATGAGCGGATACATATTTGAATGTATTTAGAAAAATAAACAAATAGGGGTTCCGCG
CACATTTCCCCGAAAAGTGCCACCTG
Features (pLannotate 1.2.2; 16 found; start..end, strand, type, name):
      4..383     +  enhancer       CMV enhancer: human cytomegalovirus immediate early enhancer
    386..661     +  promoter       chicken β-actin promoter: No description available
    662..1670    +  intron         chimeric intron: chimera between introns from chicken β-actin and rabbit β-globin
   1751..1771    +  CDS            FLAG (fragment): FLAG® epitope tag, followed by an enterokinase cleavage site
   2120..2269    +  CDS            VP64: tetrameric repeat of the minimal activation domain of herpes simplex virus VP16 (Beerli et al., 1998)
   2288..2305    +  CDS            6xHis: 6xHis affinity tag
   2317..2388    +  CDS            HBB (fragment): HBB_PONPY - Experimental evidence at transcript level: Swiss-Prot protein existence level 2. Involved in oxygen transport from the lung to the various peripheral tissues. From Pongo pygmaeus (Bornean orangutan).
   2459..2514    +  polyA_signal   β-globin poly(A) signal: rabbit β-globin polyadenylation signal (Gil and Proudfoot, 1987)
   2899..2915    -  protein_bind   lac operator: The lac repressor binds to the lac operator to inhibit transcription in E. coli. This inhibition can be relieved by adding lactose or isopropyl-β-D-thiogalactopyranoside (IPTG). lac repressor encoded by lacI
   2923..2953    -  promoter       lac promoter: promoter for the E. coli lac operon
   2968..2989    -  protein_bind   CAP binding site: CAP binding activates transcription in the presence of cAMP. E. coli catabolite activator protein
   3002..3041    -  CDS            lacI (fragment): lac repressor; lacI; The lac repressor binds to the lac operator to inhibit transcription in E. coli. This inhibition can be relieved by adding lactose or isopropyl-β-D-thiogalactopyranoside (IPTG).
   3080..3133    -  CDS            lacI (fragment): lac repressor; lacI; The lac repressor binds to the lac operator to inhibit transcription in E. coli. This inhibition can be relieved by adding lactose or isopropyl-β-D-thiogalactopyranoside (IPTG).
   3316..3904    -  rep_origin     ori: high-copy-number ColE1/pMB1/pBR322/pUC origin of replication
   4075..4935    -  CDS            AmpR: β-lactamase; bla; confers resistance to ampicillin, carbenicillin, and related antibiotics
   4936..5040    -  promoter       AmpR promoter: bla
