[The description below was written by a language model from this plasmid's Addgene catalogue record and pLannotate feature annotations shown in this document.]
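Description:
pBW121-SS-273 is a mammalian expression plasmid of about 5.1 kb, built on the pBW121 backbone and carrying a synthetic 561 bp insert named ZF9-TF-V2. It is maintained in E. coli as a high-copy plasmid through a ColE1/pUC-type origin and is selected with ampicillin via a β-lactamase gene under its own promoter. Remnants of the lac promoter, operator and CAP site, along with short lacI fragments, are also annotated. These appear to be cloning-vector leftovers rather than functional parts of the design. No mammalian selection marker is annotated, which fits use by transient transfection.

Expression is driven by a CAG-type arrangement: the CMV immediate-early enhancer, the chicken β-actin promoter and a chimeric β-actin/β-globin intron, which together give strong constitutive transcription in many mammalian cell types. The transcript ends at a rabbit β-globin polyadenylation signal. The short HBB fragment annotated just upstream of that signal is most likely part of the globin 3′ region rather than coding sequence for the payload.

The open reading frame begins with an N-terminal FLAG epitope and, according to the catalogue entry, a nuclear localization signal. An unannotated stretch follows, which presumably encodes the ZF9 zinc-finger DNA-binding domain implied by the name, although the record does not detail it. Next come a VP64 transcriptional activation domain and a C-terminal 6xHis tag. The product is therefore a synthetic zinc-finger transcriptional activator whose tags allow detection or purification. The associated work concerns DNA sense-and-respond protein modules for mammalian cells. The record does not say what distinguishes the "V2" version or which target sequence ZF9 recognizes.
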