Addgene plasmid #68763: pBW121-SS-273
Purpose: ZF9-TF-V2 with N-FLAG and C-HIS
Depositing lab: James Collins. Depositing organization: Massachusetts Institute of Technology. Publication: DNA sense-and-respond protein modules for mammalian cells. Slomovic S, Collins JJ. Nat Methods. 2015 Sep 21. doi: 10.1038/nmeth.3585. PubMed 26389572.
Backbone
  Vector backbone: pBW121
  Backbone size w/o insert (bp): 4504
  Total vector size (bp): 5065
  Vector type: Mammalian Expression
Growth in bacteria
  Bacterial resistance: Ampicillin, 100 μg/mL
  Growth temperature: 37°C
  Growth strain: DH5alpha
  Copy number: High Copy
Gene/Insert
  Gene/Insert name: ZF9-TF-V2
  Species: Synthetic
  Insert size (bp): 561
  Tag / fusion protein: flag (N terminal on insert); NLS (N terminal on insert); HIS (C terminal on insert)
Terms and licenses: Academic/Nonprofit Terms; Industry Terms: Not Available to Industry
How to cite: pBW121-SS-273 was a gift from James Collins (Addgene plasmid # 68763 ; http://n2t.net/addgene:68763 ; RRID:Addgene_68763)
