>Addgene plasmid #68763 | pBW121-SS-273 | addgene partial sequence | sequence record 124934 | pCAGGS5 5'-ggttcggcttctggcgtgtgacc-3'
TTCATGCCTTCTTCTTTTTCCTACAGCTCCTGGGCAACGTGCTGGTTATTGTGCTGTCTCATCATTTTGG
CAAAGAATTGATTAATTCGAGCGAACGCGTATGGACTACAAGGACGACGATGACAAGCCCAAGAAAAAGC
GCAAGGTCTCTAGACCCGGGGAGCGCCCCTTCCAGTGTCGCATTTGCATGCGGAACTTTTCGGATAAAAC
TAAATTGAGAGTTCATACCCGTACTCATACCGGTGAAAAACCGTTTCAGTGTCGGATCTGTATGCGAAAT
TTCTCCGTTAGACATAATTTGACTAGACATCTACGTACGCACACCGGCGAGAAGCCATTCCAATGCCGAA
TATGCATGCGCAACTTCAGTCAATCTACTTCTTTGCAAAGACACCTAAAAACCCACCTGAGAGGATCCGG
CGGAGTGCTGGAGAAGGGCTGCACCATGACCGAGAAGGGCAGCGGAGGGCGCGCCGACGCGCTGGACGAT
TTCGATCTCGACATGCTGGGTTCTGATGCCCTCGATGACTTTGACCTGGATATGTTGGGAAGCGACGCAT
TGGATGACTTTGATCTGGACATGCTCGGCTCCGATGCTCTGGACGATTTCGATCTCGATATGTTAATTAA
TTGTGGATCTGGCCACCATCACCATCACCATTAAGCGGCCGCACTCCTCAGGTGCAGGCTGCCTATCA
