>Addgene plasmid #68763 | pBW121-SS-273 | addgene partial sequence | sequence record 124935 | pUC-4 5'-CAGTGAGCGAGGAAGCGGAAGAGCGCCCAA-3'
CGCCTCTCCCGCGCGTTGGCCGATTCATTAATGCAGCGGATCTCTCGAGTTAATTTCGCTTAATTTCGCG
GATCCGCTGGCACGACAGGTTTCCCGACTGGAAAGCGGGCAGTGAGCGCAACGCAATTAATGTGAGTTAG
CTCACTCATTAGGCACCCCAGGCTTTACACTTTATGCTTCCGGCTCGTATGTTGTGTGGAATTGTGAGCG
GATAACAATTTCACACAGGAAACAGCTATGACCATGATTACGCCAAGCTTGGGCTGCAGGTCGAGGGATC
TCCATAAGAGAAGAGGGACAGCTATGACTGGGAGTAGTCAGGAGAGGAGGAAAAATCTGGCTAGTAAAAC
ATGTAAGGAAAATTTTAGGGATGTTAAAGAAAAAAATAACACAAAACAAAATATAAAAAAAATCTAACCT
CAAGTCAAGGCTTTTCTATGGAATAAGGAATGGACAGCAGGGGGCTGTTTCATATACTGATGACCTCTTT
ATAGCCAACCTTTGTTCATGGCAGCCAGCATATGGGCATATGTTGCCAAACTCTAAACCAAATACTCATT
CTGATGTTTTAAATGATTTGCCCTCCCATATGTCCTTCCGAGTGAGAGACACAAAAAATTCCAACACACT
ATTGCAATGAAAATAAATTTCCTTTATTAGCCAGAAGTCAGATGCTCAAGGGGCTTCATGATGTCCCCAT
AATTTTTGGCAGAGGGAAAAAGATCTCAGTGGTATTTGTGAGCCAGGGCATTGGCCACACCAGCCACCAC
CTTCTGATAGGCAGCCTGCACC
